>Addgene plasmid #206190 | pcDNA-miRFP704nano | addgene full sequence | sequence record 410752 | Addgene NGS Result
GTTCGCTCCAAGCTGGGCTGTGTGCACGAACCCCCCGTTCAGCCCGACCGCTGCGCCTTATCCGGTAACT
ATCGTCTTGAGTCCAACCCGGTAAGACACGACTTATCGCCACTGGCAGCAGCCACTGGTAACAGGATTAG
CAGAGCGAGGTATGTAGGCGGTGCTACAGAGTTCTTGAAGTGGTGGCCTAACTACGGCTACACTAGAAGA
ACAGTATTTGGTATCTGCGCTCTGCTGAAGCCAGTTACCTTCGGAAAAAGAGTTGGTAGCTCTTGATCCG
GCAAACAAACCACCGCTGGTAGCGGTGGTTTTTTTGTTTGCAAGCAGCAGATTACGCGCAGAAAAAAAGG
ATCTCAAGAAGATCCTTTGATCTTTTCTACGGGGTCTGACGCTCAGTGGAACGAAAACTCACGTTAAGGG
ATTTTGGTCATGAGATTATCAAAAAGGATCTTCACCTAGATCCTTTTAAATTAAAAATGAAGTTTTAAAT
CAATCTAAAGTATATATGAGTAAACTTGGTCTGACAGTTACCAATGCTTAATCAGTGAGGCACCTATCTC
AGCGATCTGTCTATTTCGTTCATCCATAGTTGCCTGACTCCCCGTCGTGTAGATAACTACGATACGGGAG
GGCTTACCATCTGGCCCCAGTGCTGCAATGATACCGCGAGACCCACGCTCACCGGCTCCAGATTTATCAG
CAATAAACCAGCCAGCCGGAAGGGCCGAGCGCAGAAGTGGTCCTGCAACTTTATCCGCCTCCATCCAGTC
TATTAATTGTTGCCGGGAAGCTAGAGTAAGTAGTTCGCCAGTTAATAGTTTGCGCAACGTTGTTGCCATT
GCTACAGGCATCGTGGTGTCACGCTCGTCGTTTGGTATGGCTTCATTCAGCTCCGGTTCCCAACGATCAA
GGCGAGTTACATGATCCCCCATGTTGTGCAAAAAAGCGGTTAGCTCCTTCGGTCCTCCGATCGTTGTCAG
AAGTAAGTTGGCCGCAGTGTTATCACTCATGGTTATGGCAGCACTGCATAATTCTCTTACTGTCATGCCA
TCCGTAAGATGCTTTTCTGTGACTGGTGAGTACTCAACCAAGTCATTCTGAGAATAGTGTATGCGGCGAC
CGAGTTGCTCTTGCCCGGCGTCAATACGGGATAATACCGCGCCACATAGCAGAACTTTAAAAGTGCTCAT
CATTGGAAAACGTTCTTCGGGGCGAAAACTCTCAAGGATCTTACCGCTGTTGAGATCCAGTTCGATGTAA
CCCACTCGTGCACCCAACTGATCTTCAGCATCTTTTACTTTCACCAGCGTTTCTGGGTGAGCAAAAACAG
GAAGGCAAAATGCCGCAAAAAAGGGAATAAGGGCGACACGGAAATGTTGAATACTCATACTCTTCCTTTT
TCAATATTATTGAAGCATTTATCAGGGTTATTGTCTCATGAGCGGATACATATTTGAATGTATTTAGAAA
AATAAACAAATAGGGGTTCCGCGCACATTTCCCCGAAAAGTGCCACCTGACGTCGACGGATCGGGAGATC
TCCCGATCCCCTATGGTGCACTCTCAGTACAATCTGCTCTGATGCCGCATAGTTAAGCCAGTATCTGCTC
CCTGCTTGTGTGTTGGAGGTCGCTGAGTAGTGCGCGAGCAAAATTTAAGCTACAACAAGGCAAGGCTTGA
CCGACAATTGCATGAAGAATCTGCTTAGGGTTAGGCGTTTTGCGCTGCTTCGCGATGTACGGGCCAGATA
TACGCGTTGACATTGATTATTGACTAGTTATTAATAGTAATCAATTACGGGGTCATTAGTTCATAGCCCA
TATATGGAGTTCCGCGTTACATAACTTACGGTAAATGGCCCGCCTGGCTGACCGCCCAACGACCCCCGCC
CATTGACGTCAATAATGACGTATGTTCCCATAGTAACGCCAATAGGGACTTTCCATTGACGTCAATGGGT
GGAGTATTTACGGTAAACTGCCCACTTGGCAGTACATCAAGTGTATCATATGCCAAGTACGCCCCCTATT
GACGTCAATGACGGTAAATGGCCCGCCTGGCATTATGCCCAGTACATGACCTTATGGGACTTTCCTACTT
GGCAGTACATCTACGTATTAGTCATCGCTATTACCATGGTGATGCGGTTTTGGCAGTACATCAATGGGCG
TGGATAGCGGTTTGACTCACGGGGATTTCCAAGTCTCCACCCCATTGACGTCAATGGGAGTTTGTTTTGG
CACCAAAATCAACGGGACTTTCCAAAATGTCGTAACAACTCCGCCCCATTGACGCAAATGGGCGGTAGGC
GTGTACGGTGGGAGGTCTATATAAGCAGAGCTCTCTGGCTAACTAGAGAACCCACTGCTTACTGGCTTAT
CGAAATTAATACGACTCACTATAGGGAGACCCAAGCTGGCTAGTTAAGCTTGGTACCATGGCAAACCTGG
ACAAGATGCTGAACACCATCGTGACCGAGGTGCGCCAGTTCCTGCAAGTGGACAGAGTGTGCGTGTTCCA
GTTCGAGGAAGATTACTCCGGCAGCGTCGTCGTGGAAGCCGTGGACGACAGATGGAACAGCATCCTGAAG
ACCCAGGTGCGGGACTGCTACTTCATGGAAACCAGAGGTGAGGAATACTTGCACGGCAGATACCAGGCCA
TCGCCGACATCTACCAGGCCAATCTGCTGGAGAGCTACAGAGACCTGCTGGGCCAGTTTCAGGTGCGGGC
CATTCTGGCTGTCCCCATCATCAAGGGCAAGAAGCTGTGGGGCCTGCTGGTGGCCCACCAACTGGCTGCC
CCTCGGAGCTGGCAGACCTGGGAAATCGAGTTCCTGAAACAGCAAGCCGTGGTGATGGGCATCGCCATCC
AGCAGAGCTAGCTGAATTCTGCAGATATCCAGCACAGTGGCGGCCGCTCGAGTCTAGAGGGCCCTTCGAA
CAAAAACTCATCTCAGAAGAGGATCTGAATATGCATACCGGTCATCATCACCATCACCATTGAGTTTAAA
CCCGCTGATCAGCCTCGACTGTGCCTTCTAGTTGCCAGCCATCTGTTGTTTGCCCCTCCCCCGTGCCTTC
CTTGACCCTGGAAGGTGCCACTCCCACTGTCCTTTCCTAATAAAATGAGGAAATTGCATCGCATTGTCTG
AGTAGGTGTCATTCTATTCTGGGGGGTGGGGTGGGGCAGGACAGCAAGGGGGAGGATTGGGAAGACAATA
GCAGGCATGCTGGGGATGCGGTGGGCTCTATGGCTTCTGAGGCGGAAAGAACCAGCTGGGGCTCTAGGGG
GTATCCCC
[124 nt withheld, positions 3299-3422]
C
[91 nt withheld, positions 3424-3514]
A
[49 nt withheld, positions 3516-3564]
CCTTTGACGTTGGAGTCCACGTTCTTT
[37 nt withheld, positions 3592-3628]
ACCCTATCTCGGTCTATTCTTTTGATTTATAAGGGATTTTGCCGATTTCGGCCTATTGGTTAAAAAATGA
GCTGATTTAACAAAAATTTAACGCGAATTAATTCTGTGGAATGTGTGTCAGTTAGGGTGTGGAAAGTCCC
CAGGCTCCCCAGCAGGCAGAAGTATGCAAAGCATGCATCTCAATTAGTCAGCAACCAGGTGTGGAAAGTC
CCCAGGCTCCCCAGCAGGCAGAAGTATGCAAAGCATGCATCTCAATTAGTCAGCAACCATAGTCCCGCCC
CTAACTCCGCCCATCCCGCCCCTAACTCCGCCCAGTTCCGCCCATTCTCCGCCCCATGGCTGACTAATTT
TTTTTATTTATGCAGAGGCCGAGGCCGCCTCTGCCTCTGAGCTATTCCAGAAGTAGTGAGGAGGCTTTTT
TGGAGGCCTAGGCTTTTGCAAAAAGCTCCCGGGAGCTTGTATATCCATTTTCGGATCTGATCAGCACGTG
TTGACAATTAATCATCGGCATAGTATATCGGCATAGTATAATACGACAAGGTGAGGAACTAAACCATGGC
CAAGTTGACCAGTGCCGTTCCGGTGCTCACCGCGCGCGACGTCGCCGGAGCGGTCGAGTTCTGGACCGAC
CGGCTCGGGTTCTCCCGGGACTTCGTGGAGGACGACTTCGCCGGTGTGGTCCGGGACGACGTGACCCTGT
TCATCAGCGCGGTCCAGGACCAGGTGGTGCCGGACAACACCCTGGCCTGGGTGTGGGTGCGCGGCCTGGA
CGAGCTGTACGCCGAGTGGTCGGAGGTCGTGTCCACGAACTTCCGGGACGCCTCCGGGCCGGCCATGACC
GAGATCGGCGAGCAGCCGTGGGGGCGGGAGTTCGCCCTGCGCGACCCGGCCGGCAACTGCGTGCACTTCG
TGGCCGAGGAGCAGGACTGACACGTGCTACGAGATTTCGATTCCACCGCCGCCTTCTATGAAAGGTTGGG
CTTCGGAATCGTTTTCCGGGACGCCGGCTGGATGATCCTCCAGCGCGGGGATCTCATGCTGGAGTTCTTC
GCCCACCCCAACTTGTTTATTGCAGCTTATAATGGTTACAAATAAAGCAATAGCATCACAAATTTCACAA
ATAAAGCATTTTTTTCACTGCATTCTAGTTGTGGTTTGTCCAAACTCATCAATGTATCTTATCATGTCTG
TATACCGTCGACCTCTAGCTAGAGCTTGGCGTAATCATGGTCATAGCTGTTTCCTGTGTGAAATTGTTAT
CCGCTCACAATTCCACACAACATACGAGCCGGAAGCATAAAGTGTAAAGCCTGGGGTGCCTAATGAGTGA
GCTAACTCACATTAATTGCGTTGCGCTCACTGCCCGCTTTCCAGTCGGGAAACCTGTCGTGCCAGCTGCA
TTAATGAATCGGCCAACGCGCGGGGAGAGGCGGTTTGCGTATTGGGCGCTCTTCCGCTTCCTCGCTCACT
GACTCGCTGCGCTCGGTCGTTCGGCTGCGGCGAGCGGTATCAGCTCACTCAAAGGCGGTAATACGGTTAT
CCACAGAATCAGGGGATAACGCAGGAAAGAACATGTGAGCAAAAGGCCAGCAAAAGGCCAGGAACCGTAA
AAAGGCCGCGTTGCTGGCGTTTTTCCATAGGCTCCGCCCCCCTGACGAGCATCACAAAAATCGACGCTCA
AGTCAGAGGTGGCGAAACCCGACAGGACTATAAAGATACCAGGCGTTTCCCCCTGGAAGCTCCCTCGTGC
GCTCTCCTGTTCCGACCCTGCCGCTTACCGGATACCTGTCCGCCTTTCTCCCTTCGGGAAGCGTGGCGCT
TTCTCATAGCTCACGCTGTAGGTATCTCAGTTCGGTGTAGGTC
Features (pLannotate 1.2.2; 21 found; start..end, strand, type, name):
    528..1388    -  CDS            AmpR: β-lactamase; bla; confers resistance to ampicillin, carbenicillin, and related antibiotics
   1389..1493    -  promoter       AmpR promoter: bla
   1552..1604    -  misc_feature   bom (fragment): basis of mobility region from pBR322
   1759..2138    +  enhancer       CMV enhancer: human cytomegalovirus immediate early enhancer
   2139..2342    +  promoter       CMV promoter: human cytomegalovirus (CMV) immediate early promoter
   2338..2371    +  LTR            5' LTR (truncated) (fragment): truncated 5' long terminal repeat (LTR) from HIV-1
   2387..2405    +  promoter       T7 promoter: promoter for bacteriophage T7 RNA polymerase
   2438..2878    +  CDS            miRFP670nano: miRFP670nano is a basic (constitutively fluorescent) near ir fluorescent protein published in 2019, derived from Nostoc punctiforme. It has very low acid sensitivity. It requires the cofactor biliverdin for fluorescence.
   3029..3253    +  polyA_signal   bGH poly(A) signal: bovine growth hormone polyadenylation signal
   3257..3278    +  promoter       SV40 promoter (fragment): SV40 enhancer and early promoter
   3299..3727    +  rep_origin     f1 ori (sequence partly withheld): f1 bacteriophage origin of replication; arrow indicates direction of (+) strand synthesis
   3741..4070    +  promoter       SV40 promoter: SV40 enhancer and early promoter
   4118..4165    +  promoter       EM7 promoter: synthetic bacterial promoter&nbsp
   4184..4558    +  CDS            BleoR: antibiotic-binding protein; Sh ble from Streptoalloteichus hindustanus; confers resistance to bleomycin, phleomycin, and Zeocin™
   4568..4693    +  CDS            ble (fragment): BLE_KLEPN - Experimental evidence at protein level: Swiss-Prot protein existence level 1. Binding protein with a strong affinity to the bleomycin family of antibiotics. Binds to CL990; an antimitotic-antibiotic compound. From Klebsiella pneumoniae.
   4688..4809    +  polyA_signal   SV40 poly(A) signal: SV40 polyadenylation signal
   4882..4898    -  protein_bind   lac operator: The lac repressor binds to the lac operator to inhibit transcription in E. coli. This inhibition can be relieved by adding lactose or isopropyl-β-D-thiogalactopyranoside (IPTG). lac repressor encoded by lacI
   4906..4936    -  promoter       lac promoter: promoter for the E. coli lac operon
   4951..4972    -  protein_bind   CAP binding site: CAP binding activates transcription in the presence of cAMP. E. coli catabolite activator protein
   4985..5077    -  CDS            lacI (fragment): lac repressor; lacI; The lac repressor binds to the lac operator to inhibit transcription in E. coli. This inhibition can be relieved by adding lactose or isopropyl-β-D-thiogalactopyranoside (IPTG).
   5260..357     -  rep_origin     ori (across the origin): high-copy-number ColE1/pMB1/pBR322/pUC origin of replication
