[The description below was written by a language model from this plasmid's Addgene catalogue record and pLannotate feature annotations shown in this document.]
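Description:
pcDNA-miRFP704nano is a mammalian expression plasmid built on the Invitrogen pcDNA3.1 backbone, carrying the synthetic near-infrared fluorescent protein miRFP704nano. The sequenced plasmid is about 5.5 kb. It is propagated in E. coli from a high-copy ColE1/pUC-type origin with ampicillin selection provided by the β-lactamase gene and its own promoter. An f1 origin is also present, which can support single-stranded DNA production with helper phage.

The 441 bp insert was cloned between KpnI and EcoRI sites, both retained. It sits downstream of the human cytomegalovirus immediate-early enhancer and promoter and upstream of the bovine growth hormone polyadenylation signal, giving strong constitutive expression in transfected mammalian cells. A T7 promoter lies between the CMV promoter and the coding sequence and could drive in vitro transcription. The automated annotation labels the open reading frame as miRFP670nano, a small biliverdin-dependent protein derived from Nostoc punctiforme. This most likely reflects a match to the closest related database entry, since the catalogue identifies the insert as the red-shifted variant miRFP704nano. No fusion tags are annotated.

A second cassette places the Sh ble bleomycin/Zeocin resistance gene under the SV40 early promoter for mammalian cells and the EM7 promoter for bacteria, followed by the SV40 poly(A) signal. This suggests a Zeocin-selectable version of the backbone that could be used to derive stable lines, although the catalogue entry does not mention this marker. Short annotated fragments such as the HIV-1 LTR, bom, lacI and lac promoter elements appear to be backbone remnants or partial matches. The plasmid is intended for expressing miRFP704nano as a near-infrared reporter in mammalian cells.
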