Addgene plasmid #206190: pcDNA-miRFP704nano
Purpose: Near-infrared fluorescent protein miRFP704nano in mammalian plasmid
Depositing lab: Vladislav Verkhusha. Depositing organization: University of Helsinki. Publication: Development of bright red-shifted miRFP704nano using structural analysis of miRFPnano proteins. Oliinyk OS, Pletnev S, Baloban M, Verkhusha VV. Protein Sci. 2023 Jun 22:e4709. doi: 10.1002/pro.4709. PubMed 37347539.
Backbone
  Vector backbone: pcDNA3.1
  Backbone manufacturer: Invitrogen
  Vector type: Mammalian Expression
Growth in bacteria
  Bacterial resistance: Ampicillin, 100 μg/mL
  Growth temperature: 37°C
  Growth strain: DH5alpha
  Copy number: High Copy
Gene/Insert
  Gene/Insert name: miRFP704nano
  Species: Synthetic
  Insert size (bp): 441
  Promoter: CMV
  Cloning method: Restriction Enzyme; 5′ cloning site KpnI (not destroyed); 3′ cloning site EcoRI (not destroyed)
  Sequencing primers: 5′ CMV Forward; 3′ BGH Reverse
Terms and licenses: Academic/Nonprofit Terms; Industry Terms: Not Available to Industry
How to cite: pcDNA-miRFP704nano was a gift from Vladislav Verkhusha (Addgene plasmid # 206190 ; http://n2t.net/addgene:206190 ; RRID:Addgene_206190)
